Addgene plasmid #225947: pLV-SFFV-CKAP4 S3E S17E S19E-WPRE-UbC-Emerald
Purpose: Lentiviral vector plasmid expressing human CKAP4 mutations S3E S17E S19E under the spleen focus-forming virus (SFFV) promoter and Emerald under the Ubiquitin C (UbC) promoter
Depositing lab: Richard Eva & Bart Nieuwenhuis & Evan Reid. Depositing organization: University of Cambridge.
Backbone
  Vector backbone: pLV-SFFV-MCS-WPRE-UbC-Emerald (Addgene #211796)
  Backbone manufacturer: Bart Nieuwenhuis
  Vector type: Mammalian Expression, Lentiviral
Growth in bacteria
  Bacterial resistance: Ampicillin, 100 μg/mL
  Growth temperature: 37°C
  Growth strain: NEB Stable
  Copy number: High Copy
Gene/Insert 1
  Gene/Insert name: CKAP4 (alt name: Cytoskeleton Associated Protein 4)
  Species: H. sapiens (human)
  Insert size (bp): 1809
  Mutation: S3E S17E S19E
  Entrez Gene: CKAP4 (a.k.a. CLIMP-63, CLIMP63, ERGIC-63, p63)
  Promoter: SFFV
  Cloning method: Unknown
  Sequencing primers: 5′ n/a
Gene/Insert 2
  Gene/Insert name: Emerald (alt name: EmGFP)
  Species: A. victoria
  Insert size (bp): 717
  Promoter: UbC
  Cloning method: Unknown
  Sequencing primers: 5′ n/a
Resource information
  A portion of this plasmid was derived from a plasmid made by: VectorBuilder
Terms and licenses: Academic/Nonprofit Terms; Industry Terms: Not Available to Industry
How to cite: pLV-SFFV-CKAP4 S3E S17E S19E-WPRE-UbC-Emerald was a gift from Richard Eva & Bart Nieuwenhuis & Evan Reid (Addgene plasmid # 225947 ; http://n2t.net/addgene:225947 ; RRID:Addgene_225947)
