[The description below was written by a language model from this plasmid's Addgene catalogue record and pLannotate feature annotations shown in this document.]
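Description:
pLV-SFFV-CKAP4 S3E S17E S19E-WPRE-UbC-Emerald is an HIV-1-based lentiviral transfer plasmid of about 12.6 kb for expression in mammalian cells, built on the pLV-SFFV-MCS-WPRE-UbC-Emerald backbone. It is propagated in E. coli at high copy from a ColE1/pUC-type origin and selected with ampicillin through the bla gene. The record lists a recombination-tolerant growth strain, which is a common choice for plasmids carrying repeated LTR sequences. The viral portion contains a truncated 5' LTR, the Ψ packaging signal with an adjoining gag fragment, the Rev response element for Rev-dependent nuclear export of the genomic RNA, the cPPT/CTS element, and a ΔU3 self-inactivating 3' LTR that disables LTR-driven transcription after integration. An HIV-1 LTR fragment annotated at the end of the linear numbering lies immediately upstream of the 5' LTR on the circular map. The non-viral backbone also holds an SV40 promoter followed by gpt fragments, SV40 small t intron and poly(A) sequences, plus tetracycline-resistance, rop and bom remnants. These appear to be leftovers of older vectors rather than functional parts.

The payload consists of two independent expression units in the same orientation. The spleen focus-forming virus LTR promoter drives human CKAP4 (also called CLIMP-63) carrying the substitutions S3E, S17E and S19E, followed by a WPRE fragment, an element that enhances transcript stability and expression. Serine-to-glutamate changes are commonly used to mimic phosphorylation, although the record does not state this intent. Downstream, the human ubiquitin C promoter drives Emerald, a green fluorescent protein derived from Aequorea victoria, as a separate untagged marker. Transduced cells can therefore be identified by green fluorescence without fusing a tag to the CKAP4 mutant.
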