Features (pLannotate 1.2.2; 34 found; start..end, strand, type, name):
     48..305     +  LTR            5' LTR (truncated): truncated 5' long terminal repeat (LTR) from HIV-1
    352..477     +  misc_feature   HIV-1 Ψ: packaging signal of human immunodeficiency virus type 1
    461..799     +  CDS            HIV-1 gag (fragment): gag protein from human immunodeficiency virus 1; gag
    974..1207    +  misc_feature   RRE: The Rev response element (RRE) of HIV-1 allows for Rev-dependent mRNA export from the nucleus to the cytoplasm.
   1584..1684    +  CDS            Rev (fragment): human immunodeficiency virus 1 (HIV-1) Rev protein; rev; enhances nuclear export of unspliced and incompletely spliced viral mRNAs
   1721..1838    +  misc_feature   cPPT/CTS: central polypurine tract and central termination sequence of HIV-1
   1875..1907    -  misc_feature   MCS (fragment): pBluescript multiple cloning site
   1991..2398    +  promoter       SFFV promoter: spleen focus-forming virus long terminal repeat (LTR) promoter
   2420..4225    +  CDS            CKAP4: CKAP4_HUMAN - Experimental evidence at protein level: Swiss-Prot protein existence level 1. High-affinity epithelial cell surface receptor for the FZD8- related low molecular weight sialoglycopeptide APF/antiproliferative factor. Mediates the APF antiproliferative signaling within cells. From Homo sapiens (Human).
   4240..4270    +  misc_feature   MCS (fragment): pUC18/19 multiple cloning site
   4271..4289    +  misc_feature   MCS (fragment): pBluescript multiple cloning site
   4289..4794    +  misc_feature   WPRE (fragment): woodchuck hepatitis virus posttranscriptional regulatory element
   4787..5973    +  promoter       UbC promoter: human ubiquitin C promoter
   6009..6725    +  CDS            Emerald: Emerald is a basic (constitutively fluorescent) green fluorescent protein published in 1998, derived from Aequorea victoria. It is reported to be a very rapidly-maturing weak dimer.
   6753..6821    +  CDS            nef (fragment): NEF_HV1Z2 - Experimental evidence at protein level: Swiss-Prot protein existence level 1. Extracellular Nef protein targets CD4(+) T-lymphocytes for apoptosis by interacting with CXCR4 surface receptors. From Human immunodeficiency virus type 1 group M subtype D (isolate Z2/CDC-Z34) (HIV-1).
   6823..7056    +  LTR            3' LTR (ΔU3): self-inactivating 3' long terminal repeat (LTR) from HIV-1
   7081..7099    -  promoter       SP6 promoter: promoter for bacteriophage SP6 RNA polymerase
   7327..7606    +  CDS            TcR (fragment): tetracycline efflux protein; tet; confers resistance to tetracycline
   7607..7655    -  misc_feature   bom (fragment): basis of mobility region from pBR322
   7757..7792    -  CDS            rop (fragment): Rop protein, which maintains plasmids at low copy number; rop
   7887..7991    +  promoter       AmpR promoter: bla
   7992..8852    +  CDS            AmpR: β-lactamase; bla; confers resistance to ampicillin, carbenicillin, and related antibiotics
   9023..9611    +  rep_origin     ori: high-copy-number ColE1/pMB1/pBR322/pUC origin of replication
   9794..9850    +  CDS            lacI (fragment): lac repressor; lacI; The lac repressor binds to the lac operator to inhibit transcription in E. coli. This inhibition can be relieved by adding lactose or isopropyl-β-D-thiogalactopyranoside (IPTG).
   9857..10186   +  promoter       SV40 promoter: SV40 enhancer and early promoter
  10386..10505   +  CDS            gpt (fragment): XGPT_ECOLI - Also known as gpp, gxu. Experimental evidence at protein level: Swiss-Prot protein existence level 1. Purine salvage pathway enzyme that catalyzes the transfer of the ribosyl-5-phosphate group from 5-phospho-alpha-D-ribose 1- diphosphate (PRPP) to the N9 position of the 6-oxopurines guanine and xanthine to form the corresponding ribonucleotides GMP (guanosine 5'- monophosphate) and XMP (xanthosine 5'-monophosphate), with the release of PPi. To a lesser extent, also acts on hypoxanthine (PubMed:9100006, PubMed:3886014). Does not ribophosphorylate adenine (PubMed:3886014). From Esch
  10505..10840   +  CDS            gpt (fragment): XGPT_ECOLI - Also known as gpp, gxu. Experimental evidence at protein level: Swiss-Prot protein existence level 1. Purine salvage pathway enzyme that catalyzes the transfer of the ribosyl-5-phosphate group from 5-phospho-alpha-D-ribose 1- diphosphate (PRPP) to the N9 position of the 6-oxopurines guanine and xanthine to form the corresponding ribonucleotides GMP (guanosine 5'- monophosphate) and XMP (xanthosine 5'-monophosphate), with the release of PPi. To a lesser extent, also acts on hypoxanthine (PubMed:9100006, PubMed:3886014). Does not ribophosphorylate adenine (PubMed:3886014). From Esch
  10935..11240   +  CDS            frsA (fragment): FRSA_ECOLI - Also known as yafA. Experimental evidence at protein level: Swiss-Prot protein existence level 1. Catalyzes the hydrolysis of esters (PubMed:15808744). Displays esterase activity toward pNP-butyrate (PubMed:15808744). May stimulate mixed-acid fermentation by acting as a fermentation/respiration switch that down-regulates respiration and up- regulates fermentation rates (PubMed:15169777). From Escherichia coli (strain K12).
  11244..11318   +  CDS            small t antigen (fragment): SV40 (simian virus 40) small t antigen
  11320..11385   +  intron         small t intron: SV40 (simian virus 40) small t antigen intron
  11515..11535   +  CDS            SV40 NLS: nuclear localization signal of SV40 (simian virus 40) large T antigen
  11854..11937   +  CDS            large T antigen (fragment): large T antigen from SV40 (simian virus 40)
  11960..12094   +  polyA_signal   SV40 poly(A) signal: SV40 polyadenylation signal
  12262..12590   +  LTR            3' LTR (fragment): 3' long terminal repeat (LTR) from HIV-1
>Addgene plasmid #225947 | pLV-SFFV-CKAP4 S3E S17E S19E-WPRE-UbC-Emerald | addgene full sequence | sequence record 446849 | Addgene NGS Result
TGATATCGAGCTTGCTACAAGGGACTTTCCGCTGGGGACTTTCCAGGGAGGCGTGGCCTGGGCGGGACTG
GGGAGTGGCGAGCCCTCAGATCCTGCATATAAGCAGCTGCTTTTTGCCTGTACTGGGTCTCTCTGGTTAG
ACCAGATCTGAGCCTGGGAGCTCTCTGGCTAACTAGGGAACCCACTGCTTAAGCCTCAATAAAGCTTGCC
TTGAGTGCTTCAAGTAGTGTGTGCCCGTCTGTTGTGTGACTCTGGTAACTAGAGATCCCTCAGACCCTTT
TAGTCAGTGTGGAAAATCTCTAGCAGTGGCGCCCGAACAGGGACTTGAAAGCGAAAGGGAAACCAGAGGA
GCTCTCTCGACGCAGGACTCGGCTTGCTGAAGCGCGCACGGCAAGAGGCGAGGGGCGGCGACTGGTGAGT
ACGCCAAAAATTTTGACTAGCGGAGGCTAGAAGGAGAGAGATGGGTGCGAGAGCGTCAGTATTAAGCGGG
GGAGAATTAGATCGCGATGGGAAAAAATTCGGTTAAGGCCAGGGGGAAAGAAAAAATATAAATTAAAACA
TATAGTATGGGCAAGCAGGGAGCTAGAACGATTCGCAGTTAATCCTGGCCTGTTAGAAACATCAGAAGGC
TGTAGACAAATACTGGGACAGCTACAACCATCCCTTCAGACAGGATCAGAAGAACTTAGATCATTATATA
ATACAGTAGCAACCCTCTATTGTGTGCATCAAAGGATAGAGATAAAAGACACCAAGGAAGCTTTAGACAA
GATAGAGGAAGAGCAAAACAAAAGTAAGACCACCGCACAGCAAGCGGCCGGCCGCTGATCTTCAGACCTG
GAGGAGGAGATATGAGGGACAATTGGAGAAGTGAATTATATAAATATAAAGTAGTAAAAATTGAACCATT
AGGAGTAGCACCCACCAAGGCAAAGAGAAGAGTGGTGCAGAGAGAAAAAAGAGCAGTGGGAATAGGAGCT
TTGTTCCTTGGGTTCTTGGGAGCAGCAGGAAGCACTATGGGCGCAGCGTCAATGACGCTGACGGTACAGG
CCAGACAATTATTGTCTGGTATAGTGCAGCAGCAGAACAATTTGCTGAGGGCTATTGAGGCGCAACAGCA
TCTGTTGCAACTCACAGTCTGGGGCATCAAGCAGCTCCAGGCAAGAATCCTGGCTGTGGAAAGATACCTA
AAGGATCAACAGCTCCTGGGGATTTGGGGTTGCTCTGGAAAACTCATTTGCACCACTGCTGTGCCTTGGA
ATGCTAGTTGGAGTAATAAATCTCTGGAACAGATTTGGAATCACACGACCTGGATGGAGTGGGACAGAGA
AATTAACAATTACACAAGCTTAATACACTCCTTAATTGAAGAATCGCAAAACCAGCAAGAAAAGAATGAA
CAAGAATTATTGGAATTAGATAAATGGGCAAGTTTGTGGAATTGGTTTAACATAACAAATTGGCTGTGGT
ATATAAAATTATTCATAATGATAGTAGGAGGCTTGGTAGGTTTAAGAATAGTTTTTGCTGTACTTTCTAT
AGTGAATAGAGTTAGGCAGGGATATTCACCATTATCGTTTCAGACCCACCTCCCAACCCCGAGGGGACCC
GACAGGCCCGAAGGAATAGAAGAAGAAGGTGGAGAGAGAGACAGAGACAGATCCATTCGATTAGTGAACG
GATCTCGACGGTATCGCCAAATGGCAGTATTCATCCACAATTTTAAAAGAAAAGGGGGGATTGGGGGGTA
CAGTGCAGGGGAAAGAATAGTAGACATAATAGCAACAGACATACAAACTAAAGAATTACAAAAACAAATT
ACAAAAATTCAAAATTTTCGGGTTTATTACAGGGACAGCAGAGATCCAGTTTGGATCGATAAGCTTGATA
TCGAATTCCTGCAGCCCCGATAAAATAAAAGATTTTATTTAGTCTCCAGAAAAAGGGGGGAATGAAAGAC
CCCACCTGTAGGTTTGGCAAGCTAGCTGCAGTAACGCCATTTTGCAAGGCATGGAAAAATACCAAACCAA
GAATAGAGAAGTTCAGATCAAGGGCGGGTACATGAAAATAGCTAACGTTGGGCCAAACAGGATATCTGCG
GTGAGCAGTTTCGGCCCCGGCCCGGGGCCAAGAACAGATGGTCACCGCAGTTTCGGCCCCGGCCCGAGGC
CAAGAACAGATGGTCCCCAGATATGGCCCAACCCTCAGCAGTTTCTTAAGACCCATCAGATGTTTCCAGG
CTCCCCCAAGGACCTGAAATGACCCTGCGCCTTATTTGAATTAACCAATCAGCCTGCTTCTCGCTTCTGT
TCGCGCGCTTCTGCTTCCCGAGCTCTATAAAAGAGCTCACAACCCCTCACTCGGCGCGCCAGTCCTCCGA
CAGACTGAGTCGCCCGGGGGGGATCCACCGGTCGCCACCATGCCCGAAGCCAAACAAAGGGGCTCCAAGG
GCGGCCACGGCGCCGCGGAACCCGAGGAGAAGGGTGCCCACCCGTCGGGCGGCGCGGATGACGTGGCGAA
GAAGCCGCCGCCGGCGCCGCAGCAGCCGCCGCCGCCGCCCGCGCCGCACCCGCAGCAGCACCCGCAGCAG
CACCCGCAGAACCAGGCGCACGGCAAGGGCGGCCACCGCGGCGGCGGCGGCGGCGGCGGCAAGTCCTCCT
CCTCCTCCTCCGCCTCCGCCGCCGCTGCCGCCGCCGCCGCCTCGTCCTCGGCGTCCTGCTCGCGCAGGCT
CGGCAGGGCGCTCAACTTTCTCTTCTACCTCGCCCTGGTGGCGGCGGCCGCTTTCTCGGGCTGGTGCGTC
CACCACGTCCTGGAGGAGGTCCAGCAGGTCCGGCGCAGCCACCAGGACTTCTCCCGGCAGAGGGAGGAGC
TGGGCCAGGGCTTGCAGGGCGTCGAGCAGAAGGTGCAGTCTTTGCAAGCCACATTTGGAACTTTTGAGTC
CATCTTGAGAAGCTCCCAACATAAACAAGACCTCACAGAGAAAGCTGTGAAGCAAGGGGAGAGTGAGGTC
AGCCGGATCAGCGAAGTGCTGCAGAAACTCCAGAATGAGATTCTCAAAGACCTCTCGGATGGGATCCATG
TGGTGAAGGACGCCCGGGAGCGGGACTTCACGTCCCTGGAGAACACGGTGGAGGAGCGGCTGACGGAGCT
CACCAAATCCATCAACGACAACATCGCCATCTTCACAGAAGTCCAGAAGAGGAGCCAGAAGGAGATCAAT
GACATGAAGGCAAAGGTTGCCTCCCTGGAAGAATCTGAGGGGAACAAGCAGGATTTGAAAGCCTTAAAGG
AAGCTGTGAAGGAGATACAGACCTCAGCCAAGTCCAGAGAGTGGGACATGGAGGCCCTGAGAAGTACCCT
TCAGACTATGGAGTCTGACATCTACACCGAGGTCCGCGAGCTGGTGAGCCTCAAGCAGGAGCAGCAGGCT
TTCAAGGAGGCGGCCGACACGGAGCGGCTCGCCCTGCAGGCCCTCACGGAGAAGCTTCTCAGGTCTGAGG
AGTCCGTCTCCCGCCTCCCGGAGGAGATCCGGAGACTGGAGGAAGAGCTCCGCCAGCTGAAGTCCGATTC
CCACGGGCCGAAGGAGGACGGAGGCTTCAGACACTCGGAAGCCTTTGAGGCACTCCAGCAAAAGAGTCAG
GGACTGGACTCCAGGCTCCAGCACGTGGAGGATGGGGTGCTCTCCATGCAGGTGGCTTCTGCGCGCCAGA
CCGAGAGCCTGGAGTCCCTCCTGTCCAAGAGCCAGGAGCACGAGCAGCGCCTGGCCGCCCTGCAGGGGCG
CCTGGAAGGCCTCGGGTCCTCAGAGGCAGACCAGGATGGCCTGGCCAGCACGGTGAGGAGCCTGGGCGAG
ACCCAGCTGGTGCTCTACGGTGACGTGGAGGAGCTGAAGAGGAGTGTGGGCGAGCTCCCCAGCACCGTGG
AATCACTCCAGAAGGTGCAGGAGCAGGTGCACACGCTGCTCAGTCAGGACCAAGCCCAGGCCGCCCGTCT
GCCTCCTCAGGACTTCCTGGACAGACTTTCTTCTCTAGACAACCTGAAAGCCTCAGTCAGCCAAGTGGAG
GCGGACTTGAAAATGCTCAGGACTGCTGTGGACAGTTTGGTTGCATACTCGGTCAAAATAGAAACCAACG
AGAACAATCTGGAATCAGCCAAGGGTTTACTAGATGACCTGAGGAATGATCTGGATAGGTTGTTTGTGAA
AGTGGAGAAGATTCACGAAAAGGTCTAAAGCGGCCGCGACTCTAGAGTCGACCTGCAGGCATGCAAGCTT
GATATCAAGCTTATCGATAATCAACCTCTGGATTACAAAATTTGTGAAAGATTGACTGGTATTCTTAACT
ATGTTGCTCCTTTTACGCTATGTGGATACGCTGCTTTAATGCCTTTGTATCATGCTATTGCTTCCCGTAT
GGCTTTCATTTTCTCCTCCTTGTATAAATCCTGGTTGCTGTCTCTTTATGAGGAGTTGTGGCCCGTTGTC
AGGCAACGTGGCGTGGTGTGCACTGTGTTTGCTGACGCAACCCCCACTGGTTGGGGCATTGCCACCACCT
GTCAGCTCCTTTCCGGGACTTTCGCTTTCCCCCTCCCTATTGCCACGGCGGAACTCATCGCCGCCTGCCT
TGCCCGCTGCTGGACAGGGGCTCGGCTGTTGGGCACTGACAATTCCGTGGTGTTGTCGGGGAAATCATCG
TCCTTTCCTTGGCTGCTCGCCTGTGTTGCCACCTGGATTCTGCGCGGGACGTCCTTCTGCTACGTCCCTT
CGGCCCTCAATCCAGCGGACCTTCCTTCCCGCGGGCGCCCCCCTCCTCACGGCGAGCGCTGCCACGTCAG
ACGAAGGGCGCAGCGAGCGTCCTGATCCTTCCGCCCGGACGCTCAGGACAGCGGCCCGCTGCTCATAAGA
CTCGGCCTTAGAACCCCAGTATCAGCAGAAGGACATTTTAGGACGGGACTTGGGTGACTCTAGGGCACTG
GTTTTCTTTCCAGAGAGCGGAACAGGCGAGGAAAAGTAGTCCCTTCTCGGCGATTCTGCGGAGGGATCTC
CGTGGGGCGGTGAACGCCGATGATTATATAAGGACGCGCCGGGTGTGGCACAGCTAGTTCCGTCGCAGCC
GGGATTTGGGTCGCGGTTCTTGTTTGTGGATCGCTGTGATCGTCACTTGGTGAGTAGCGGGCTGCTGGGC
TGGCCGGGGCTTTCGTGGCCGCCGGGCCGCTCGGTGGGACGGAAGCGTGTGGAGAGACCGCCAAGGGCTG
TAGTCTGGGTCCGCGAGCAAGGTTGCCCTGAACTGGGGGTTGGGGGGAGCGCAGCAAAATGGCGGCTGTT
CCCGAGTCTTGAATGGAAGACGCTTGTGAGGCGGGCTGTGAGGTCGTTGAAACAAGGTGGGGGGCATGGT
GGGCGGCAAGAACCCAAGGTCTTGAGGCCTTCGCTAATGCGGGAAAGCTCTTATTCGGGTGAGATGGGCT
GGGGCACCATCTGGGGACCCTGACGTGAAGTTTGTCACTGACTGGAGAACTCGGTTTGTCGTCTGTTGCG
GGGGCGGCAGTTATGGCGGTGCCGTTGGGCAGTGCACCCGTACCTTTGGGAGCGCGCGCCCTCGTCGTGT
CGTGACGTCACCCGTTCTGTTGGCTTATAATGCAGGGTGGGGCCACCTGCCGGTAGGTGTGCGGTAGGCT
TTTCTCCGTCGCAGGACGCAGGGTTCGGGCCTAGGGTAGGCTCTCCTGAATCGACAGGCGCCGGACCTCT
GGTGAGGGGAGGGATAAGTGAGGCGTCAGTTTCTTTGGTCGGTTTTATGTACCTATCTTCTTAAGTAGCT
GAAGCTCCGGTTTTGAACTATGCGCTCGGGGTTGGCGAGTGTGTTTTGTGAAGTTTTTTAGGCACCTTTT
GAAATGTAATCATTTGGGTCAATATGTAATTTTCAGTGTTAGACTAGTAAATTGTCCGCTAAATTCTGGC
CGTTTTTGGCTTTTTTGTTAGACGAAGCTTGGTACCGAGCTCGGATCAATTCGCCACCATGGTGAGCAAG
GGCGAGGAGCTGTTCACCGGGGTGGTGCCCATCCTGGTCGAGCTGGACGGCGACGTAAACGGCCACAAGT
TCAGCGTGTCCGGCGAGGGCGAGGGCGATGCCACCTACGGCAAGCTGACCCTGAAGTTCATCTGCACCAC
CGGCAAGCTGCCCGTGCCCTGGCCCACCCTCGTGACCACCTTGACCTACGGCGTGCAGTGCTTCGCCCGC
TACCCCGACCACATGAAGCAGCACGACTTCTTCAAGTCCGCCATGCCCGAAGGCTACGTCCAGGAGCGCA
CCATCTTCTTCAAGGACGACGGCAACTACAAGACCCGCGCCGAGGTGAAGTTCGAGGGCGACACCCTGGT
GAACCGCATCGAGCTGAAGGGCATCGACTTCAAGGAGGACGGCAACATCCTGGGGCACAAGCTGGAGTAC
AACTACAACAGCCACAAGGTCTATATCACCGCCGACAAGCAGAAGAACGGCATCAAGGTGAACTTCAAGA
CCCGCCACAACATCGAGGACGGCAGCGTGCAGCTCGCCGACCACTACCAGCAGAACACCCCCATCGGCGA
CGGCCCCGTGCTGCTGCCCGACAACCACTACCTGAGCACCCAGTCCGCCCTGAGCAAAGACCCCAACGAG
AAGCGCGATCACATGGTCCTGCTGGAGTTCGTGACCGCCGCCGGGATCACTCTCGGCATGGACGAGCTGT
ACAAGTAACTCGAGGGAATTAATTCGAGCTCGGTACCTTTAAGACCAATGACTTACAAGGCAGCTGTAGA
TCTTAGCCACTTTTTAAAAGAAAAGGGGGGACTGGAAGGGCTAATTCACTCCCAACGAAGACAAGATCTG
CTTTTTGCTTGTACTGGGTCTCTCTGGTTAGACCAGATCTGAGCCTGGGAGCTCTCTGGCTAACTAGGGA
ACCCACTGCTTAAGCCTCAATAAAGCTTGCCTTGAGTGCTTCAAGTAGTGTGTGCCCGTCTGTTGTGTGA
CTCTGGTAACTAGAGATCCCTCAGACCCTTTTAGTCAGTGTGGAAAATCTCTAGCAGCATCTAGAATTAA
TTCCGTGTATTCTATAGTGTCACCTAAATCGTATGTGTATGATACATAAGGTTATGTATTAATTGTAGCC
GCGTTCTAACGACAATATGTACAAGCCTAATTGTGTAGCATCTGGCTTACTGAAGCAGACCCTATCATCT
CTCTCGTAAACTGCCGTCAGAGTCGGTTTGGTTGGACGAACCTTCTGAGTTTCTGGTAACGCCGTCCCGC
ACCCGGAAATGGTCAGCGAACCAATCAGCAGGGTCATCGCTAGCCAGATCCTCTACGCCGGACGCATCGT
GGCCGGCATCACCGGCGCCACAGGTGCGGTTGCTGGCGCCTATATCGCCGACATCACCGATGGGGAAGAT
CGGGCTCGCCACTTCGGGCTCATGAGCGCTTGTTTCGGCGTGGGTATGGTGGCAGGCCCCGTGGCCGGGG
GACTGTTGGGCGCCATCTCCTTGCATGCACCATTCCTTGCGGCGGCGGTGCTCAACGGCCTCAACCTACT
ACTGGGCTGCTTCCTAATGCAGGAGTCGCATAAGGGAGAGCGTCGAATGGTGCACTCTCAGTACAATCTG
CTCTGATGCCGCATAGTTAAGCCAGCCCCGACACCCGCCAACACCCGCTGACGCGCCCTGACGGGCTTGT
CTGCTCCCGGCATCCGCTTACAGACAAGCTGTGACCGTCTCCGGGAGCTGCATGTGTCAGAGGTTTTCAC
CGTCATCACCGAAACGCGCGAGACGAAAGGGCCTCGTGATACGCCTATTTTTATAGGTTAATGTCATGAT
AATAATGGTTTCTTAGACGTCAGGTGGCACTTTTCGGGGAAATGTGCGCGGAACCCCTATTTGTTTATTT
TTCTAAATACATTCAAATATGTATCCGCTCATGAGACAATAACCCTGATAAATGCTTCAATAATATTGAA
AAAGGAAGAGTATGAGTATTCAACATTTCCGTGTCGCCCTTATTCCCTTTTTTGCGGCATTTTGCCTTCC
TGTTTTTGCTCACCCAGAAACGCTGGTGAAAGTAAAAGATGCTGAAGATCAGTTGGGTGCACGAGTGGGT
TACATCGAACTGGATCTCAACAGCGGTAAGATCCTTGAGAGTTTTCGCCCCGAAGAACGTTTTCCAATGA
TGAGCACTTTTAAAGTTCTGCTATGTGGCGCGGTATTATCCCGTATTGACGCCGGGCAAGAGCAACTCGG
TCGCCGCATACACTATTCTCAGAATGACTTGGTTGAGTACTCACCAGTCACAGAAAAGCATCTTACGGAT
GGCATGACAGTAAGAGAATTATGCAGTGCTGCCATAACCATGAGTGATAACACTGCGGCCAACTTACTTC
TGACAACGATCGGAGGACCGAAGGAGCTAACCGCTTTTTTGCACAACATGGGGGATCATGTAACTCGCCT
TGATCGTTGGGAACCGGAGCTGAATGAAGCCATACCAAACGACGAGCGTGACACCACGATGCCTGTAGCA
ATGGCAACAACGTTGCGCAAACTATTAACTGGCGAACTACTTACTCTAGCTTCCCGGCAACAATTAATAG
ACTGGATGGAGGCGGATAAAGTTGCAGGACCACTTCTGCGCTCGGCCCTTCCGGCTGGCTGGTTTATTGC
TGATAAATCTGGAGCCGGTGAGCGTGGGTCTCGCGGTATCATTGCAGCACTGGGGCCAGATGGTAAGCCC
TCCCGTATCGTAGTTATCTACACGACGGGGAGTCAGGCAACTATGGATGAACGAAATAGACAGATCGCTG
AGATAGGTGCCTCACTGATTAAGCATTGGTAACTGTCAGACCAAGTTTACTCATATATACTTTAGATTGA
TTTAAAACTTCATTTTTAATTTAAAAGGATCTAGGTGAAGATCCTTTTTGATAATCTCATGACCAAAATC
CCTTAACGTGAGTTTTCGTTCCACTGAGCGTCAGACCCCGTAGAAAAGATCAAAGGATCTTCTTGAGATC
CTTTTTTTCTGCGCGTAATCTGCTGCTTGCAAACAAAAAAACCACCGCTACCAGCGGTGGTTTGTTTGCC
GGATCAAGAGCTACCAACTCTTTTTCCGAAGGTAACTGGCTTCAGCAGAGCGCAGATACCAAATACTGTT
CTTCTAGTGTAGCCGTAGTTAGGCCACCACTTCAAGAACTCTGTAGCACCGCCTACATACCTCGCTCTGC
TAATCCTGTTACCAGTGGCTGCTGCCAGTGGCGATAAGTCGTGTCTTACCGGGTTGGACTCAAGACGATA
GTTACCGGATAAGGCGCAGCGGTCGGGCTGAACGGGGGGTTCGTGCACACAGCCCAGCTTGGAGCGAACG
ACCTACACCGAACTGAGATACCTACAGCGTGAGCTATGAGAAAGCGCCACGCTTCCCGAAGGGAGAAAGG
CGGACAGGTATCCGGTAAGCGGCAGGGTCGGAACAGGAGAGCGCACGAGGGAGCTTCCAGGGGGAAACGC
CTGGTATCTTTATAGTCCTGTCGGGTTTCGCCACCTCTGACTTGAGCGTCGATTTTTGTGATGCTCGTCA
GGGGGGCGGAGCCTATGGAAAAACGCCAGCAACGCGGCCTTTTTACGGTTCCTGGCCTTTTGCTGGCCTT
TTGCTCACATGTTCTTTCCTGCGTTATCCCCTGATTCTGTGGATAACCGTATTACCGCCTTTGAGTGAGC
TGATACCGCTCGCCGCAGCCGAACGACCGAGCGCAGCGAGTCAGTGAGCGAGGAAGCGGAAGAGCGCCCA
ATACGCAAACCGCCTCTCCCCGCGCGTTGGCCGATTCATTAATGCAGCTGTGGAATGTGTGTCAGTTAGG
GTGTGGAAAGTCCCCAGGCTCCCCAGCAGGCAGAAGTATGCAAAGCATGCATCTCAATTAGTCAGCAACC
AGGTGTGGAAAGTCCCCAGGCTCCCCAGCAGGCAGAAGTATGCAAAGCATGCATCTCAATTAGTCAGCAA
CCATAGTCCCGCCCCTAACTCCGCCCATCCCGCCCCTAACTCCGCCCAGTTCCGCCCATTCTCCGCCCCA
TGGCTGACTAATTTTTTTTATTTATGCAGAGGCCGAGGCCGCCTCGGCCTCTGAGCTATTCCAGAAGTAG
TGAGGAGGCTTTTTTGGAGGCCTAGGCTTTTGCAAAAAGCTTGGACACAAGACAGGCTTGCGAGATATGT
TTGAGAATACCACTTTATCCCGCGTCAGGGAGAGGCAGTGCGTAAAAAGACGCGGACTCATGTGAAATAC
TGGTTTTTAGTGCGCCAGATCTCTATAATCTCGCGCAACCTATTTTCCCCTCGAACACTTTTTAAGCCGT
AGATAAACAGGCTGGGACACTTCACATGAGCGAAAAATACATCGTCACCTGGGACATGTTGCAGATCCAT
GCACGTAAACTCGCAAGCCGACTGATGCCTTCTGAACAATGGAAAGGCATTATTGCCGTAAGCCGTGGCG
GTCTGTACCGGGTGCGTTACTGGCGCGTGAACTGGGTATTCGTCATGTCGATACCGTTTGTATTTCCAGC
TACGATCACGACAACCAGCGCGAGCTTAAAGTGCTGAAACGCGCAGAAGGCGATGGCGAAGGCTTCATCG
TTATTGATGACCTGGTGGATACCGGTGGTACTGCGGTTGCGATTCGTGAAATGTATCCAAAAGCGCACTT
TGTCACCATCTTCGCAAAACCGGCTGGTCGTCCGCTGGTTGATGACTATGTTGTTGATATCCCGCAAGAT
ACCTGGATTGAACAGCCGTGGGATATGGGCGTCGTATTCGTCCCGCCAATCTCCGGTCGCTAATCTTTTC
AACGCCTGGCACTGCCGGGCGTTGTTCTTTTTAACTTCAGGCGGGTTACAATAGTTTCCAGTAAGTATTC
TGGAGGCTGCATCCATGACACAGGCAAACCTGAGCGAAACCCTGTTCAAACCCCGCTTTAAACATCCTGA
AACCTCGACGCTAGTCCGCCGCTTTAATCACGGCGCACAACCGCCTGTGCAGTCGGCCCTTGATGGTAAA
ACCATCCCTCACTGGTATCGCATGATTAACCGTCTGATGTGGATCTGGCGCGGCATTGACCCACGCGAAA
TCCTCGACGTCCAGGCACGTATTGTGATGAGCGATGCCGAACGTACCGACGATGATTTATACGATACGGT
GATTGGCTACCGTGGCGGCAACTGGATTTATGAGTGGGCCCCGGATCTTTGTGAAGGAACCTTACTTCTG
TGGTGTGACATAATTGGACAAACTACCTACAGAGATTTAAAGCTCTAAGGTAAATATAAAATTTTTAAGT
GTATAATGTGTTAAACTACTGATTCTAATTGTTTGTGTATTTTAGATTCCAACCTATGGAACTGATGAAT
GGGAGCAGTGGTGGAATGCCTTTAATGAGGAAAACCTGTTTTGCTCAGAAGAAATGCCATCTAGTGATGA
TGAGGCTACTGCTGACTCTCAACATTCTACTCCTCCAAAAAAGAAGAGAAAGGTAGAAGACCCCAAGGAC
TTTCCTTCAGAATTGCTAAGTTTTTTGAGTCATGCTGTGTTTAGTAATAGAACTCTTGCTTGCTTTGCTA
TTTACACCACAAAGGAAAAAGCTGCACTGCTATACAAGAAAATTATGGAAAAATATTCTGTAACCTTTAT
AAGTAGGCATAACAGTTATAATCATAACATACTGTTTTTTCTTACTCCACACAGGCATAGAGTGTCTGCT
ATTAATAACTATGCTCAAAAATTGTGTACCTTTAGCTTTTTAATTTGTAAAGGGGTTAATAAGGAATATT
TGATGTATAGTGCCTTGACTAGAGATCATAATCAGCCATACCACATTTGTAGAGGTTTTACTTGCTTTAA
AAAACCTCCCACACCTCCCCCTGAACCTGAAACATAAAATGAATGCAATTGTTGTTGTTAACTTGTTTAT
TGCAGCTTATAATGGTTACAAATAAAGCAATAGCATCACAAATTTCACAAATAAAGCATTTTTTTCACTG
CATTCTAGTTGTGGTTTGTCCAAACTCATCAATGTATCTTATCATGTCTGGATCAACTGGATAACTCAAG
CTAACCAAAATCATCCCAAACTTCCCACCCCATACCCTATTACCACTGCCAATTACCTGTGGTTTCATTT
ACTCTAAACCTGTGATTCCTCTGAATTATTTTCATTTTAAAGAAATTGTATTTGTTAAATATGTACTACA
AACTTAGTAGTTGGAAGGGCTAATTCACTCCCAAAGAAGACAAGATATCCTTGATCTGTGGATCTACCAC
ACACAAGGCTACTTCCCTGATTAGCAGAACTACACACCAGGGCCAGGGGTCAGATATCCACTGACCTTTG
GATGGTGCTACAAGCTAGTACCAGTTGAGCCAGATAAGGTAGAAGAGGCCAATAAAGGAGAGAACACCAG
CTTGTTACACCCTGTGAGCCTGCATGGGATGGATGACCCGGAGAGAGAAGTGTTAGAGTGGAGGTTTGAC
AGCCGCCTAGCATTTCATCACGTGGCCCGAGAGCTGCATCCGGAGTACTTCAAGAACTGC
